Addgene plasmid #46528: pGEX Vav1-SH2
Depositing lab: Bruce Mayer. Depositing organization: University of Connecticut Health Center. Publication: High-throughput phosphotyrosine profiling using SH2 domains. Machida K, Thompson CM, Dierck K, Jablonowski K, Karkkainen S, Liu B, Zhang H, Nash PD, Newman DK, Nollau P, Pawson T, Renkema GH, Saksela K, Schiller MR, Shin DG, Mayer BJ. Mol Cell. 2007 Jun 22;26(6):899-915. 10.1016/j.molcel.2007.05.031 PubMed 17588523.
Backbone
  Vector backbone: pGEX6P1
  Backbone manufacturer: GE Healthcare Biosciences
  Backbone size w/o insert (bp): 4900
  Vector type: Bacterial Expression
Growth in bacteria
  Bacterial resistance: Ampicillin, 100 μg/mL
  Growth temperature: 37°C
  Growth strain: DH5alpha
  Copy number: Low Copy
Gene/Insert
  Gene/Insert name: Vav1 (alt names: VAV1; VAV; VAV1)
  Species: H. sapiens (human)
  Insert size (bp): 364
  Mutation: contains amino acids 661-777
  Entrez Gene: VAV1 (a.k.a. VAV)
  Promoter: Tac
  Tag / fusion protein: GST (N terminal on backbone); PreScission (N terminal on backbone); AviTag (C terminal on backbone)
  Cloning method: Restriction Enzyme; 5′ cloning site BamHI (not destroyed); 3′ cloning site EcoRI (not destroyed)
  Sequencing primers: 5′ pGEX-5; 3′ pGEX-3
Terms and licenses: Academic/Nonprofit Terms; Industry Terms: Not Available to Industry
Depositor comments: The molecular weight of the GST fusion protein is approximately 38.1 kDa
How to cite: pGEX Vav1-SH2 was a gift from Bruce Mayer (Addgene plasmid # 46528 ; http://n2t.net/addgene:46528 ; RRID:Addgene_46528)
