[The description below was written by a language model from this plasmid's Addgene catalogue record and pLannotate feature annotations shown in this document.]
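Description:
pGEX Vav1-SH2 is a bacterial expression plasmid built on the pGEX6P1 backbone for producing the SH2 domain of human VAV1 as a glutathione S-transferase fusion in E. coli. The insert, a fragment of about 364 bp encoding amino acids 661–777 of VAV1, was cloned between BamHI and EcoRI sites that both remain intact. VAV1 links tyrosine kinase signalling to activation of Rho/Rac GTPases, and its SH2 domain is the module that recognises phosphotyrosine-containing sites.

Expression is driven by the tac promoter, a strong trp/lac hybrid, followed by a lac operator. The plasmid carries its own lacI gene under the lacIq promoter, so transcription is repressed until relieved by IPTG. The reading frame begins with Schistosoma japonicum GST, which allows affinity capture on glutathione resin. It continues through a PreScission protease recognition site that permits removal of GST, then the VAV1 fragment. It ends with a C-terminal AviTag, a short peptide that can be enzymatically biotinylated; the feature table annotates this tag as a partial match. The depositor gives the fusion protein's mass as roughly 38.1 kDa.

The plasmid replicates from a ColE1/pBR322-type origin and is selected with ampicillin through the bla gene. The catalogue lists it as low copy, although the annotation tool gives the origin a generic high-copy label and detects only a small rop fragment. Remnant lac promoter and lacZα sequences typical of pGEX backbones are also present. Judging from the associated publication, the construct belongs to a set of SH2 domain probes used for high-throughput profiling of tyrosine phosphorylation. In that setting the purified, taggable domain serves as a binding reagent for phosphotyrosine sites.
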