Features (pLannotate 1.2.2; 18 found; start..end, strand, type, name):
      6..107     -  CDS            yciV (fragment): RNAAM_ECOLI - Also known as trpH From Escherichia coli (strain K12).
    183..211     +  promoter       tac promoter: strong E. coli promoter; hybrid between the trp and lac UV5 promoters
    219..235     +  protein_bind   lac operator: The lac repressor binds to the lac operator to inhibit transcription in E. coli. This inhibition can be relieved by adding lactose or isopropyl-β-D-thiogalactopyranoside (IPTG). lac repressor encoded by lacI
    258..911     +  CDS            GST26_SCHJA: Experimental evidence at protein level: Swiss-Prot protein existence level 1. GST isoenzymes appear to play a central role in the parasite detoxification system. Other functions are also suspected including a role in increasing the solubility of haematin in the parasite gut. From Schistosoma japonicum (Blood fluke).
    951..1301    +  CDS            VAV1 (fragment): VAV_HUMAN - Also known as VAV. Experimental evidence at protein level: Swiss-Prot protein existence level 1. Couples tyrosine kinase signals with the activation of the Rho/Rac GTPases, thus leading to cell differentiation and/or proliferation. From Homo sapiens (Human).
   1338..1379    +  CDS            AviTag™ (fragment): peptide tag that allows for enzymatic biotinylation
   1410..1449    +  CDS            rop (fragment): Rop protein, which maintains plasmids at low copy number; rop
   1551..1591    +  misc_feature   bom (fragment): basis of mobility region from pBR322
   1696..1800    +  promoter       AmpR promoter: bla
   1801..2661    +  CDS            AmpR: β-lactamase; bla; confers resistance to ampicillin, carbenicillin, and related antibiotics
   2832..3420    +  rep_origin     ori: high-copy-number ColE1/pMB1/pBR322/pUC origin of replication
   3606..3657    -  misc_feature   bom (fragment): basis of mobility region from pBR322
   3664..3741    +  promoter       lacIq promoter: lacI (mutant); In the lacIq allele, a single base change in the promoter boosts expression of the lacI gene about 10-fold.
   3742..4824    +  CDS            lacI: lac repressor; lacI; The lac repressor binds to the lac operator to inhibit transcription in E. coli. This inhibition can be relieved by adding lactose or isopropyl-β-D-thiogalactopyranoside (IPTG).
   4837..4858    +  protein_bind   CAP binding site: CAP binding activates transcription in the presence of cAMP. E. coli catabolite activator protein
   4873..4903    +  promoter       lac promoter: promoter for the E. coli lac operon
   4911..4927    +  protein_bind   lac operator: The lac repressor binds to the lac operator to inhibit transcription in E. coli. This inhibition can be relieved by adding lactose or isopropyl-β-D-thiogalactopyranoside (IPTG). lac repressor encoded by lacI
   4947..5120    +  CDS            lacZα: LacZα fragment of β-galactosidase; lacZ fragment
>Addgene plasmid #46528 | pGEX Vav1-SH2 | depositor full sequence | sequence record 65776 | Full Sequence
ACGTTATCGACTGCACGGTGCACCAATGCTTCTGGCGTCAGGCAGCCATCGGAAGCTGTGGTATGGCTGT
GCAGGTCGTAAATCACTGCATAATTCGTGTCGCTCAAGGCGCACTCCCGTTCTGGATAATGTTTTTTGCG
CCGACATCATAACGGTTCTGGCAAATATTCTGAAATGAGCTGTTGACAATTAATCATCGGCTCGTATAAT
GTGTGGAATTGTGAGCGGATAACAATTTCACACAGGAAACAGTATTCATGTCCCCTATACTAGGTTATTG
GAAAATTAAGGGCCTTGTGCAACCCACTCGACTTCTTTTGGAATATCTTGAAGAAAAATATGAAGAGCAT
TTGTATGAGCGCGATGAAGGTGATAAATGGCGAAACAAAAAGTTTGAATTGGGTTTGGAGTTTCCCAATC
TTCCTTATTATATTGATGGTGATGTTAAATTAACACAGTCTATGGCCATCATACGTTATATAGCTGACAA
GCACAACATGTTGGGTGGTTGTCCAAAAGAGCGTGCAGAGATTTCAATGCTTGAAGGAGCGGTTTTGGAT
ATTAGATACGGTGTTTCGAGAATTGCATATAGTAAAGACTTTGAAACTCTCAAAGTTGATTTTCTTAGCA
AGCTACCTGAAATGCTGAAAATGTTCGAAGATCGTTTATGTCATAAAACATATTTAAATGGTGATCATGT
AACCCATCCTGACTTCATGTTGTATGACGCTCTTGATGTTGTTTTATACATGGACCCAATGTGCCTGGAT
GCGTTCCCAAAATTAGTTTGTTTTAAAAAACGTATTGAAGCTATCCCACAAATTGATAAGTACTTGAAAT
CCAGCAAGTATATAGCATGGCCTTTGCAGGGCTGGCAAGCCACGTTTGGTGGTGGCGACCATCCTCCAAA
ATCGGATCTGGAAGTTCTGTTCCAGGGGCCCCTGGGATCCGGCCCTCCTCAGGACCTGTCTGTTCATCTC
TGGTACGCAGGCCCCATGGAGCGGGCAGGGGCAGAGAGCATCCTGGCCAACCGCTCGGACGGGACTTTCT
TGGTGCGGCAGAGGGTGAAGGATGCAGCAGAATTTGCCATCAGCATTAAATATAACGTCGAGGTCAAGCA
CATTAAAATCATGACAGCAGAAGGACTGTACCGGATCACAGAGAAAAAGGCTTTCCGGGGGCTTACGGAG
CTGGTGGAGTTTTACCAGCAGAACTCTCTAAAGGATTGCTTCAAGTCTCTGGACACCACCTTGCAGTTCC
CCTTCAAGGAGCCTGAAAAGAGAACCATCAGCAGGCCAGCAGGAATTCATCGTGACGCAAGCTTGCTTGG
TGGCGGTCTGAACGACATCTTCGAGGCTCAGAAAATCGAATGGCACGAATAAGCGGCCGCATCGTGACTG
ACTGACGATCTGCCTCGCGCGTTTCGGTGATGACGGTGAAAACCTCTGACACATGCAGCTCCCGGAGACG
GTCACAGCTTGTCTGTAAGCGGATGCCGGGAGCAGACAAGCCCGTCAGGGCGCGTCAGCGGGTGTTGGCG
GGTGTCGGGGCGCAGCCATGACCCAGTCACGTAGCGATAGCGGAGTGTATAATTCTTGAAGACGAAAGGG
CCTCGTGATACGCCTATTTTTATAGGTTAATGTCATGATAATAATGGTTTCTTAGACGTCAGGTGGCACT
TTTCGGGGAAATGTGCGCGGAACCCCTATTTGTTTATTTTTCTAAATACATTCAAATATGTATCCGCTCA
TGAGACAATAACCCTGATAAATGCTTCAATAATATTGAAAAAGGAAGAGTATGAGTATTCAACATTTCCG
TGTCGCCCTTATTCCCTTTTTTGCGGCATTTTGCCTTCCTGTTTTTGCTCACCCAGAAACGCTGGTGAAA
GTAAAAGATGCTGAAGATCAGTTGGGTGCACGAGTGGGTTACATCGAACTGGATCTCAACAGCGGTAAGA
TCCTTGAGAGTTTTCGCCCCGAAGAACGTTTTCCAATGATGAGCACTTTTAAAGTTCTGCTATGTGGCGC
GGTATTATCCCGTGTTGACGCCGGGCAAGAGCAACTCGGTCGCCGCATACACTATTCTCAGAATGACTTG
GTTGAGTACTCACCAGTCACAGAAAAGCATCTTACGGATGGCATGACAGTAAGAGAATTATGCAGTGCTG
CCATAACCATGAGTGATAACACTGCGGCCAACTTACTTCTGACAACGATCGGAGGACCGAAGGAGCTAAC
CGCTTTTTTGCACAACATGGGGGATCATGTAACTCGCCTTGATCGTTGGGAACCGGAGCTGAATGAAGCC
ATACCAAACGACGAGCGTGACACCACGATGCCTGCAGCAATGGCAACAACGTTGCGCAAACTATTAACTG
GCGAACTACTTACTCTAGCTTCCCGGCAACAATTAATAGACTGGATGGAGGCGGATAAAGTTGCAGGACC
ACTTCTGCGCTCGGCCCTTCCGGCTGGCTGGTTTATTGCTGATAAATCTGGAGCCGGTGAGCGTGGGTCT
CGCGGTATCATTGCAGCACTGGGGCCAGATGGTAAGCCCTCCCGTATCGTAGTTATCTACACGACGGGGA
GTCAGGCAACTATGGATGAACGAAATAGACAGATCGCTGAGATAGGTGCCTCACTGATTAAGCATTGGTA
ACTGTCAGACCAAGTTTACTCATATATACTTTAGATTGATTTAAAACTTCATTTTTAATTTAAAAGGATC
TAGGTGAAGATCCTTTTTGATAATCTCATGACCAAAATCCCTTAACGTGAGTTTTCGTTCCACTGAGCGT
CAGACCCCGTAGAAAAGATCAAAGGATCTTCTTGAGATCCTTTTTTTCTGCGCGTAATCTGCTGCTTGCA
AACAAAAAAACCACCGCTACCAGCGGTGGTTTGTTTGCCGGATCAAGAGCTACCAACTCTTTTTCCGAAG
GTAACTGGCTTCAGCAGAGCGCAGATACCAAATACTGTCCTTCTAGTGTAGCCGTAGTTAGGCCACCACT
TCAAGAACTCTGTAGCACCGCCTACATACCTCGCTCTGCTAATCCTGTTACCAGTGGCTGCTGCCAGTGG
CGATAAGTCGTGTCTTACCGGGTTGGACTCAAGACGATAGTTACCGGATAAGGCGCAGCGGTCGGGCTGA
ACGGGGGGTTCGTGCACACAGCCCAGCTTGGAGCGAACGACCTACACCGAACTGAGATACCTACAGCGTG
AGCTATGAGAAAGCGCCACGCTTCCCGAAGGGAGAAAGGCGGACAGGTATCCGGTAAGCGGCAGGGTCGG
AACAGGAGAGCGCACGAGGGAGCTTCCAGGGGGAAACGCCTGGTATCTTTATAGTCCTGTCGGGTTTCGC
CACCTCTGACTTGAGCGTCGATTTTTGTGATGCTCGTCAGGGGGGCGGAGCCTATGGAAAAACGCCAGCA
ACGCGGCCTTTTTACGGTTCCTGGCCTTTTGCTGGCCTTTTGCTCACATGTTCTTTCCTGCGTTATCCCC
TGATTCTGTGGATAACCGTATTACCGCCTTTGAGTGAGCTGATACCGCTCGCCGCAGCCGAACGACCGAG
CGCAGCGAGTCAGTGAGCGAGGAAGCGGAAGAGCGCCTGATGCGGTATTTTCTCCTTACGCATCTGTGCG
GTATTTCACACCGCATAAATTCCGACACCATCGAATGGTGCAAAACCTTTCGCGGTATGGCATGATAGCG
CCCGGAAGAGAGTCAATTCAGGGTGGTGAATGTGAAACCAGTAACGTTATACGATGTCGCAGAGTATGCC
GGTGTCTCTTATCAGACCGTTTCCCGCGTGGTGAACCAGGCCAGCCACGTTTCTGCGAAAACGCGGGAAA
AAGTGGAAGCGGCGATGGCGGAGCTGAATTACATTCCCAACCGCGTGGCACAACAACTGGCGGGCAAACA
GTCGTTGCTGATTGGCGTTGCCACCTCCAGTCTGGCCCTGCACGCGCCGTCGCAAATTGTCGCGGCGATT
AAATCTCGCGCCGATCAACTGGGTGCCAGCGTGGTGGTGTCGATGGTAGAACGAAGCGGCGTCGAAGCCT
GTAAAGCGGCGGTGCACAATCTTCTCGCGCAACGCGTCAGTGGGCTGATCATTAACTATCCGCTGGATGA
CCAGGATGCCATTGCTGTGGAAGCTGCCTGCACTAATGTTCCGGCGTTATTTCTTGATGTCTCTGACCAG
ACACCCATCAACAGTATTATTTTCTCCCATGAAGACGGTACGCGACTGGGCGTGGAGCATCTGGTCGCAT
TGGGTCACCAGCAAATCGCGCTGTTAGCGGGCCCATTAAGTTCTGTCTCGGCGCGTCTGCGTCTGGCTGG
CTGGCATAAATATCTCACTCGCAATCAAATTCAGCCGATAGCGGAACGGGAAGGCGACTGGAGTGCCATG
TCCGGTTTTCAACAAACCATGCAAATGCTGAATGAGGGCATCGTTCCCACTGCGATGCTGGTTGCCAACG
ATCAGATGGCGCTGGGCGCAATGCGCGCCATTACCGAGTCCGGGCTGCGCGTTGGTGCGGATATCTCGGT
AGTGGGATACGACGATACCGAAGACAGCTCATGTTATATCCCGCCGTCAACCACCATCAAACAGGATTTT
CGCCTGCTGGGGCAAACCAGCGTGGACCGCTTGCTGCAACTCTCTCAGGGCCAGGCGGTGAAGGGCAATC
AGCTGTTGCCCGTCTCACTGGTGAAAAGAAAAACCACCCTGGCGCCCAATACGCAAACCGCCTCTCCCCG
CGCGTTGGCCGATTCATTAATGCAGCTGGCACGACAGGTTTCCCGACTGGAAAGCGGGCAGTGAGCGCAA
CGCAATTAATGTGAGTTAGCTCACTCATTAGGCACCCCAGGCTTTACACTTTATGCTTCCGGCTCGTATG
TTGTGTGGAATTGTGAGCGGATAACAATTTCACACAGGAAACAGCTATGACCATGATTACGGATTCACTG
GCCGTCGTTTTACAACGTCGTGACTGGGAAAACCCTGGCGTTACCCAACTTAATCGCCTTGCAGCACATC
CCCCTTTCGCCAGCTGGCGTAATAGCGAAGAGGCCCGCACCGATCGCCCTTCCCAACAGTTGCGCAGCCT
GAATGGCGAATGGCGCTTTGCCTGGTTTCCGGCACCAGAAGCGGTGCCGGAAAGCTGGCTGGAGTGCGAT
CTTCCTGAGGCCGATACTGTCGTCGTCCCCTCAAACTGGCAGATGCACGGTTACGATGCGCCCATCTACA
CCAACGTAACCTATCCCATTACGGTCAATCCGCCGTTTGTTCCCACGGAGAATCCGACGGGTTGTTACTC
GCTCACATTTAATGTTGATGAAAGCTGGCTACAGGAAGGCCAGACGCGAATTATTTTTGATGGCGTTGGA
ATT
