>Addgene plasmid #46528 | pGEX Vav1-SH2 | depositor partial sequence | sequence record 65777 | Insert sequence
GGATCCGGCCCTCCTCAGGACCTGTCTGTTCATCTCTGGTACGCAGGCCCCATGGAGCGGGCAGGGGCAG
AGAGCATCCTGGCCAACCGCTCGGACGGGACTTTCTTGGTGCGGCAGAGGGTGAAGGATGCAGCAGAATT
TGCCATCAGCATTAAATATAACGTCGAGGTCAAGCACATTAAAATCATGACAGCAGAAGGACTGTACCGG
ATCACAGAGAAAAAGGCTTTCCGGGGGCTTACGGAGCTGGTGGAGTTTTACCAGCAGAACTCTCTAAAGG
ATTGCTTCAAGTCTCTGGACACCACCTTGCAGTTCCCCTTCAAGGAGCCTGAAAAGAGAACCATCAGCAG
GCCAGCAGGAATTC
