>Addgene plasmid #46528 | pGEX Vav1-SH2 | addgene partial sequence | sequence record 66719 | pGEX5
TGTTCCAGGGGCCCCTGGGATCCGGCCCTCCTCAGGACCTGTCTGTTCATCTCTGGTACGCAGGCCCCAT
GGAGCGGGCAGGGGCAGAGAGCATCCTGGCCAACCGCTCGGACGGGACTTTCTTGGTGCGGCAGAGGGTG
AAGGATGCAGCAGAATTTGCCATCAGCATTAAATATAACGTCGAGGTCAAGCACATTAAAATCATGACAG
CAGAAGGACTGTACCGGATCACAGAGAAAAAGGCTTTCCGGGGGCTTACGGAGCTGGTGGAGTTTTACCA
GCAGAACTCTCTAAAGGATTGCTTCAAGTCTCTGGACACCACCTTGCAGTTCCCCTTCAAGGAGCCTGAA
AAGAGAACCATCAGCAGGCCAGCAGGAATTCATCGTGACGCAAGCTTGCTTGGTGGCGGTCTGAACGACA
TCTTCGAGGCTCAGAAAATCGAATGGCACGAATAAGCGGCCGCATCGTGACTGACTGACGATCTGCCTCG
CGCGTTTCGGTGATGACGGTGAAAACCTCTGACACATGCAGCTCCCGGAGACGGTCACAGCTTGTCTGTA
AGCGGATGCCGGGAGCAGACAAGCCCGTCAGGGCGCGTCAGCGGGTGTTGGCGGGTGTCGGGGCGCAGCC
ATGACCCAGTCACGTAGCGATAGCGGAGTGTATAATTCTTGAAGACGAAAGGGCCTCGTGATACGCCTAT
TTTTATAGGTTAATGTCATGATAATAATGGTTTCTTAGACGTCAGGTGGCACTTTTCGGGGAAATGTGCG
CGGAACCCCTATTTGTTTATTTTTCTAAATACATTCAAATATGTATCCGCT
